>Addgene plasmid #62063 | pGEX6P2-MDM2 (17-125) | addgene full sequence | sequence record 378454 | Addgene NGS Result
CGCTCGCCGCAGCCGAACGACCGAGCGCAGCGAGTCAGTGAGCGAGGAAGCGGAAGAGCGCCTGATGCGG
TATTTTCTCCTTACGCATCTGTGCGGTATTTCACACCGCATAAATTCCGACACCATCGAATGGCGCAAAA
CCTTTCGCGGTATGGCATGATAGCGCCCGGAAGAGAGTCAATTCAGGGTGGTGAATGTGAAACCAGTAAC
GTTATACGATGTCGCAGAGTATGCCGGTGTCTCTTATCAGACCGTTTCCCGCGTGGTGAACCAGGCCAGC
CACGTTTCTGCGAAAACGCGGGAAAAAGTGGAAGCGGCGATGGCGGAGCTGAATTACATTCCCAACCGCG
TGGCACAACAACTGGCGGGCAAACAGTCGTTGCTGATTGGCGTTGCCACCTCCAGTCTGGCCCTGCACGC
GCCGTCGCAAATTGTCGCGGCGATTAAATCTCGCGCCGATCAACTGGGTGCCAGCGTGGTGGTGTCGATG
GTAGAACGAAGCGGCGTCGAAGCCTGTAAAGCGGCGGTGCACAATCTTCTCGCGCAACGCGTCAGTGGGC
TGATCATTAACTATCCGCTGGATGACCAGGATGCCATTGCTGTGGAAGCTGCCTGCACTAATGTTCCGGC
GTTATTTCTTGATGTCTCTGACCAGACACCCATCAACAGTATTATTTTCTCCCATGAAGACGGTACGCGA
CTGGGCGTGGAGCATCTGGTCGCATTGGGTCACCAGCAAATCGCGCTGTTAGCGGGCCCATTAAGTTCTG
TCTCGGCGCGTCTGCGTCTGGCTGGCTGGCATAAATATCTCACTCGCAATCAAATTCAGCCGATAGCGGA
ACGGGAAGGCGACTGGAGTGCCATGTCCGGTTTTCAACAAACCATGCAAATGCTGAATGAGGGCATCGTT
CCCACTGCGATGCTGGTTGCCAACGATCAGATGGCGCTGGGCGCAATGCGCGCCATTACCGAGTCCGGGC
TGCGCGTTGGTGCGGATATCTCGGTAGTGGGATACGACGATACCGAAGACAGCTCATGTTATATCCCGCC
GTTAACCACCATCAAACAGGATTTTCGCCTGCTGGGGCAAACCAGCGTGGACCGCTTGCTGCAACTCTCT
CAGGGCCAGGCGGTGAAGGGCAATCAGCTGTTGCCCGTCTCACTGGTGAAAAGAAAAACCACGCTAGCGC
CCAATACGCAAACCGCCTCTCCCCGCGCGTTGGCCGATTCATTAATGCAGCTGGCACGACAGGTTTCCCG
ACTGGAAAGCGGGCAGTGAGCGCAACGCAATTAATGTAAGTTAGCTCACTCATTAGGCACCCCAGGCTTT
ACACTTTATGCTTCCGGCTCGTATGTTGTGTGGAATTGTGAGCGGATAACAATTTCACACAGGAAACAGC
TATGACCATGATTACGGATTCACTGGCCGTCGTTTTACAACGTCGTGACTGGGAAAACCCTGGCGTTACC
CAACTTAATCGCCTTGCAGCACATCCCCCTTTCGCCAGCTGGCGTAATAGCGAAGAGGCCCGCACCGATC
GCCCTTCCCAACAGTTGCGCAGCCTGAATGGCGAATGGCGCTTTGCCTGGTTTCCGGCACCAGAAGCGGT
GCCGGAAAGCTGGCTGGAGTGCGATCTTCCTGAGGCCGATACTGTCGTCGTCCCCTCAAACTGGCAGATG
CACGGTTACGATGCGCCCATCTACACCAACGTGACCTATCCCATTACGGTCAATCCGCCGTTTGTTCCCA
CGGAGAATCCGACGGGTTGTTACTCGCTCACATTTAATGTTGATGAAAGCTGGCTACAGGAAGGCCAGAC
GCGAATTATTTTTGATGGCGTTGGAATTAGCTTATCGACTGCACGGTGCACCAATGCTTCTGGCGTCAGG
CAGCCATCGGAAGCTGTGGTATGGCTGTGCAGGTCGTAAATCACTGCATAATTCGTGTCGCTCAAGGCGC
ACTCCCGTTCTGGATAATGTTTTTTGCGCCGACATCATAACGGTTCTGGCAAATATTCTGAAATGAGCTG
TTGACAATTAATCATCGGCTCGTATAATGTGTGGAATTGTGAGCGGATAACAATTTCACACAGGAAACAG
TATTCATGTCCCCTATACTAGGTTATTGGAAAATTAAGGGCCTTGTGCAACCCACTCGACTTCTTTTGGA
ATATCTTGAAGAAAAATATGAAGAGCATTTGTATGAGCGCGATGAAGGTGATAAATGGCGAAACAAAAAG
TTTGAATTGGGTTTGGAGTTTCCCAATCTTCCTTATTATATTGATGGTGATGTTAAATTAACACAGTCTA
TGGCCATCATACGTTATATAGCTGACAAGCACAACATGTTGGGTGGTTGTCCAAAAGAGCGTGCAGAGAT
TTCAATGCTTGAAGGAGCGGTTTTGGATATTAGATACGGTGTTTCGAGAATTGCATATAGTAAAGACTTT
GAAACTCTCAAAGTTGATTTTCTTAGCAAGCTACCTGAAATGCTGAAAATGTTCGAAGATCGTTTATGTC
ATAAAACATATTTAAATGGTGATCATGTAACCCATCCTGACTTCATGTTGTATGACGCTCTTGATGTTGT
TTTATACATGGACCCAATGTGCCTGGATGCGTTCCCAAAATTAGTTTGTTTTAAAAAACGTATTGAAGCT
ATCCCACAAATTGATAAGTACTTGAAATCCAGCAAGTATATAGCATGGCCTTTGCAGGGCTGGCAAGCCA
CGTTTGGTGGTGGCGACCATCCTCCAAAATCGGATCTGGAAGTTCTGTTCCAGGGGCCCCTGGGATCCAG
CCAGATTCCGGCAAGCGAACAAGAAACCCTGGTTCGTCCGAAACCGCTGCTGCTGAAACTGCTGAAAAGC
GTTGGTGCACAGAAAGATACCTATACCATGAAAGAGGTGCTGTTTTATCTGGGCCAGTATATTATGACCA
AACGCCTGTATGATGAGAAACAGCAGCATATTGTGTATTGCAGCAATGATCTGCTGGGTGACCTGTTTGG
TGTTCCGAGCTTTAGCGTTAAAGAACACCGTAAAATCTATACCATGATCTATCGTAATCTGGTGGTGGTT
AATCAGCAAGAAAGCAGCGATAGCGGCACCAGCGTTAGCGAAAACTAATAACTCGAGCGGCCGCATCGTG
ACTGACTGACGATCTGCCTCGCGCGTTTCGGTGATGACGGTGAAAACCTCTGACACATGCAGCTCCCGGA
GACGGTCACAGCTTGTCTGTAAGCGGATGCCGGGAGCAGACAAGCCCGTCAGGGCGCGTCAGCGGGTGTT
GGCGGGTGTCGGGGCGCAGCCATGACCCAGTCACGTAGCGATAGCGGAGTGTATAATTCTTGAAGACGAA
AGGGCCTCGTGATACGCCTATTTTTATAGGTTAATGTCATGATAATAATGGTTTCTTAGACGTCAGGTGG
CACTTTTCGGGGAAATGTGCGCGGAACCCCTATTTGTTTATTTTTCTAAATACATTCAAATATGTATCCG
CTCATGAGACAATAACCCTGATAAATGCTTCAATAATATTGAAAAAGGAAGAGTATGAGTATTCAACATT
TCCGTGTCGCCCTTATTCCCTTTTTTGCGGCATTTTGCCTTCCTGTTTTTGCTCACCCAGAAACGCTGGT
GAAAGTAAAAGATGCTGAAGATCAGTTGGGTGCACGAGTGGGTTACATCGAACTGGATCTCAACAGCGGT
AAGATCCTTGAGAGTTTTCGCCCCGAAGAACGTTTTCCAATGATGAGCACTTTTAAAGTTCTGCTATGTG
GCGCGGTATTATCCCGTGTTGACGCCGGGCAAGAGCAACTCGGTCGCCGCATACACTATTCTCAGAATGA
CTTGGTTGAGTACTCACCAGTCACAGAAAAGCATCTTACGGATGGCATGACAGTAAGAGAATTATGCAGT
GCTGCCATAACCATGAGTGATAACACTGCGGCCAACTTACTTCTGACAACGATCGGAGGACCGAAGGAGC
TAACCGCTTTTTTGCACAACATGGGGGATCATGTAACTCGCCTTGATCGTTGGGAACCGGAGCTGAATGA
AGCCATACCAAACGACGAGCGTGACACCACGATGCCTGCAGCAATGGCAACAACGTTGCGCAAACTATTA
ACTGGCGAACTACTTACTCTAGCTTCCCGGCAACAATTAATAGACTGGATGGAGGCGGATAAAGTTGCAG
GACCACTTCTGCGCTCGGCCCTTCCGGCTGGCTGGTTTATTGCTGATAAATCTGGAGCCGGTGAGCGTGG
GTCTCGCGGTATCATTGCAGCACTGGGGCCAGATGGTAAGCCCTCCCGTATCGTAGTTATCTACACGACG
GGGAGTCAGGCAACTATGGATGAACGAAATAGACAGATCGCTGAGATAGGTGCCTCACTGATTAAGCATT
GGTAACTGTCAGACCAAGTTTACTCATATATACTTTAGATTGATTTAAAACTTCATTTTTAATTTAAAAG
GATCTAGGTGAAGATCCTTTTTGATAATCTCATGACCAAAATCCCTTAACGTGAGTTTTCGTTCCACTGA
GCGTCAGACCCCGTAGAAAAGATCAAAGGATCTTCTTGAGATCCTTTTTTTCTGCGCGTAATCTGCTGCT
TGCAAACAAAAAAACCACCGCTACCAGCGGTGGTTTGTTTGCCGGATCAAGAGCTACCAACTCTTTTTCC
GAAGGTAACTGGCTTCAGCAGAGCGCAGATACCAAATACTGTCCTTCTAGTGTAGCCGTAGTTAGGCCAC
CACTTCAAGAACTCTGTAGCACCGCCTACATACCTCGCTCTGCTAATCCTGTTACCAGTGGCTGCTGCCA
GTGGCGATAAGTCGTGTCTTACCGGGTTGGACTCAAGACGATAGTTACCGGATAAGGCGCAGCGGTCGGG
CTGAACGGGGGGTTCGTGCACACAGCCCAGCTTGGAGCGAACGACCTACACCGAACTGAGATACCTACAG
CGTGAGCTATGAGAAAGCGCCACGCTTCCCGAAGGGAGAAAGGCGGACAGGTATCCGGTAAGCGGCAGGG
TCGGAACAGGAGAGCGCACGAGGGAGCTTCCAGGGGGAAACGCCTGGTATCTTTATAGTCCTGTCGGGTT
TCGCCACCTCTGACTTGAGCGTCGATTTTTGTGATGCTCGTCAGGGGGGCGGAGCCTATGGAAAAACGCC
AGCAACGCGGCCTTTTTACGGTTCCTGGCCTTTTGCTGGCCTTTTGCTCACATGTTCTTTCCTGCGTTAT
CCCCTGATTCTGTGGATAACCGTATTACCGCCTTTGAGTGAGCTGATAC
Features (pLannotate 1.2.2; 18 found; start..end, strand, type, name):
      1..56      +  rep_origin     RSF ori (fragment): Plasmids containing the RSF 1030 origin of replication can be propagated in E. coli cells that contain additional plasmids with compatible origins.
     61..112     -  misc_feature   bom (fragment): basis of mobility region from pBR322
    119..196     +  promoter       lacI promoter: lacI
    197..1279    +  CDS            lacI: lac repressor; lacI; The lac repressor binds to the lac operator to inhibit transcription in E. coli. This inhibition can be relieved by adding lactose or isopropyl-β-D-thiogalactopyranoside (IPTG).
   1292..1313    +  protein_bind   CAP binding site: CAP binding activates transcription in the presence of cAMP. E. coli catabolite activator protein
   1328..1358    +  promoter       lac promoter: promoter for the E. coli lac operon
   1366..1382    +  protein_bind   lac operator: The lac repressor binds to the lac operator to inhibit transcription in E. coli. This inhibition can be relieved by adding lactose or isopropyl-β-D-thiogalactopyranoside (IPTG). lac repressor encoded by lacI
   1402..1575    +  CDS            lacZα: LacZα fragment of β-galactosidase; lacZ fragment
   1839..1955    -  CDS            yciV (fragment): RNAAM_ECOLI - Also known as trpH From Escherichia coli (strain K12).
   2031..2059    +  promoter       tac promoter: strong E. coli promoter; hybrid between the trp and lac UV5 promoters
   2067..2083    +  protein_bind   lac operator: The lac repressor binds to the lac operator to inhibit transcription in E. coli. This inhibition can be relieved by adding lactose or isopropyl-β-D-thiogalactopyranoside (IPTG). lac repressor encoded by lacI
   2106..2759    +  CDS            GST26_SCHJA: Experimental evidence at protein level: Swiss-Prot protein existence level 1. GST isoenzymes appear to play a central role in the parasite detoxification system. Other functions are also suspected including a role in increasing the solubility of haematin in the parasite gut. From Schistosoma japonicum (Blood fluke).
   2760..3125    +  CDS            MDM2 (fragment): MDM2_FELCA - Experimental evidence at protein level: Swiss-Prot protein existence level 1. E3 ubiquitin-protein ligase that mediates ubiquitination of p53/TP53, leading to its degradation by the proteasome. Inhibits p53/TP53- and p73/TP73-mediated cell cycle arrest and apoptosis by binding its transcriptional activation domain. Also acts as a ubiquitin ligase E3 toward itself and ARRB1. Permits the nuclear export of p53/TP53. Promotes proteasome-dependent ubiquitin-independent degradation of retinoblastoma RB1 protein. Inhibits DAXX-mediated apoptosis by inducing its ubiquitination and degrada
   3164..3203    +  CDS            rop (fragment): Rop protein, which maintains plasmids at low copy number; rop
   3305..3345    +  misc_feature   bom (fragment): basis of mobility region from pBR322
   3450..3554    +  promoter       AmpR promoter: bla
   3555..4415    +  CDS            AmpR: β-lactamase; bla; confers resistance to ampicillin, carbenicillin, and related antibiotics
   4586..5174    +  rep_origin     ori: high-copy-number ColE1/pMB1/pBR322/pUC origin of replication
