[The description below was written by a language model from this plasmid's Addgene catalogue record and pLannotate feature annotations shown in this document.]
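Description:
pGEX6P2-MDM2 (17-125) is a bacterial expression plasmid built on the commercial pGEX-6P-2 backbone for producing a fragment of human MDM2 in E. coli as a glutathione S-transferase fusion. The sequenced plasmid is about 5.3 kb. It replicates from a ColE1/pBR322-type origin and is selected with ampicillin through the β-lactamase (AmpR) gene and its own promoter. The catalogue lists it as low copy. Only short fragments of rop and the bom mobility region are annotated, along with small vector remnants such as a lacZα segment with its lac promoter and operator.

The expression cassette is driven by the tac promoter, a strong trp/lac hybrid, followed by a lac operator. The plasmid also carries lacI with its promoter, so transcription is repressed by the lac repressor until it is induced with IPTG. Downstream lies the Schistosoma japonicum GST coding sequence, fused in frame at its C-terminus to MDM2 residues 17-125. The annotated MDM2 segment directly abuts GST and is somewhat longer than the stated 318 bp insert, so it probably includes linker sequence. The automated annotation matched this segment to a feline MDM2 entry, but the record gives the species as human. The depositor notes a PreScission protease cleavage site, which in this vector series sits between GST and the insert, although the feature table does not annotate it separately. It allows the tag to be removed after glutathione affinity purification.

MDM2 is the E3 ubiquitin ligase that binds the p53 transactivation domain. The associated publication concerns p53-MDM2 binding affinity, which suggests the construct supplies recombinant protein for such binding studies.
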