Addgene plasmid #62063: pGEX6P2-MDM2 (17-125)
Purpose: Expression of human MDM2 (17-125) in e. coli
Depositing lab: Gary Daughdrill. Depositing organization: University of South Florida. Publication: Disorder and residual helicity alter p53-Mdm2 binding affinity and signaling in cells. Borcherds W, Theillet FX, Katzer A, Finzel A, Mishall KM, Powell AT, Wu H, Manieri W, Dieterich C, Selenko P, Loewer A, Daughdrill GW. Nat Chem Biol. 2014 Dec;10(12):1000-2. doi: 10.1038/nchembio.1668. Epub 2014 Nov 2. PubMed 25362358.
Backbone
  Vector backbone: PGEX-6P-2
  Backbone manufacturer: GE Healthcare Life Sciences
  Backbone size w/o insert (bp): 4985
  Vector type: Bacterial Expression
Growth in bacteria
  Bacterial resistance: Ampicillin, 100 μg/mL
  Growth temperature: 37°C
  Growth strain: DH5alpha
  Copy number: Low Copy
Gene/Insert
  Gene/Insert name: MDM2 (alt names: MDM2 (residues 17-125); MDM2 proto-oncogene, E3 ubiquitin protein ligase; hdm2)
  Species: H. sapiens (human)
  Insert size (bp): 318
  Mutation: contains residues 17-125
  Entrez Gene: MDM2 (a.k.a. ACTFS, HDMX, LSKB, hdm2)
  Promoter: tac
  Tag / fusion protein: GST (N terminal on backbone)
  Cloning method: Unknown
  Sequencing primers: 5′ pGEX5; 3′ pGEX3
Resource information
  A portion of this plasmid was derived from a plasmid made by: Includes prescission cleavage site
Terms and licenses: Academic/Nonprofit Terms; Industry Terms: Not Available to Industry
Depositor comments: Prescission cleavage.
How to cite: pGEX6P2-MDM2 (17-125) was a gift from Gary Daughdrill (Addgene plasmid # 62063 ; http://n2t.net/addgene:62063 ; RRID:Addgene_62063)
