>Addgene plasmid #62063 | pGEX6P2-MDM2 (17-125) | addgene partial sequence | sequence record 103694 | pGEX5 5'-GGGCTGGCAAGCCACGTTTGGTG-3'
AATCGGATCTGGAAGTTCTGTTCCAGGGGCCCCTGGGATCCAGCCAGATTCCGGCAAGCGAACAAGAAAC
CCTGGTTCGTCCGAAACCGCTGCTGCTGAAACTGCTGAAAAGCGTTGGTGCACAGAAAGATACCTATACC
ATGAAAGAGGTGCTGTTTTATCTGGGCCAGTATATTATGACCAAACGCCTGTATGATGAGAAACAGCAGC
ATATTGTGTATTGCAGCAATGATCTGCTGGGTGACCTGTTTGGTGTTCCGAGCTTTAGCGTTAAAGAACA
CCGTAAAATCTATACCATGATCTATCGTAATCTGGTGGTGGTTAATCAGCAAGAAAGCAGCGATAGCGGC
ACCAGCGTTAGCGAAAACTAATAACTCGAGCGGCCGCATCGTGACTGACTGACGATCTGCCTCGCGCGTT
TCGGTGATGACGGTGAAAACCTCTGACACATGCAGCTCCCGGAGACGGTCACAGCTTGTCTGTAAGCGGA
TGCCGGGAGCAGACAAGCCCGTCAGGGCGCGTCAGCGGGTGTTGGCGGGTGTCGGGGCGCAGCCATGACC
CAGTCACGTAGCGATAGCGGAGTGTATAATTCTTGAAGACGAAAGGGCCTCGTGATACGCCTATTTTTAT
AGGTTAATGTCATGATAATAATGGTTTCTTAGACGTCAGGTGGCACTTTTCGGGGAAATGTGCGCGGAAC
CCCTATTTGTTTATTTTTCTAAATACATTCAAATATGTATCCGCTCATGAGACAATAACCCTGATAAATG
CTTCAATAATATTG
