>Addgene plasmid #62063 | pGEX6P2-MDM2 (17-125) | addgene partial sequence | sequence record 103700 | pGEX3 5'-CCGGGAGCTGCATGTGTCAGAGG-3'
GAACGCGCGAGGCAGATCGGTCAGTCAGTCACGATGCGGCCGCTCGAGTTATTAGTTTTCGCTAACGCTG
GTGCCGCTATCGCTGCTTTCTTGCTGATTAACCACCACCAGATTACGATAGATCATGGTATAGATTTTAC
GGTGTTCTTTAACGCTAAAGCTCGGAACACCAAACAGGTCACCCAGCAGATCATTGCTGCAATACACAAT
ATGCTGCTGTTTCTCATCATACAGGCGTTTGGTCATAATATACTGGCCCAGATAAAACAGCACCTCTTTC
ATGGTATAGGTATCTTTCTGTGCACCAACGCTTTTCAGCAGTTTCAGCAGCAGCGGTTTCGGACGAACCA
GGGTTTCTTGTTCGCTTGCCGGAATCTGGCTGGATCCCAGGGGCCCCTGGAACAGAACTTCCAGATCCGA
TTTTGGAGGATGGTCGCCACCACCAAACGTGGCTTGCCAGCCCTGCAAAGGCCATGCTATATACTTGCTG
GATTTCAAGTACTTATCAATTTGTGGGATAGCTTCAATACGTTTTTTAAAACAAACTAATTTTGGGAACG
CATCCAGGCACATTGGGTCCATGTATAAAACAACATCAAGAGCGTCATACAACATGAAGTCAGGATGGGT
TACATGATCACCATTTAAATATGTTTTATGACATAAACGATCTTCGAACATTTTCAGCATTTCAGGTAGC
TTGCTAAGAAAATCAACTTTGAGAGTTTCAAAGTCTTTACTATATGCAATTCTCGAAACACCGTATCTAA
TATCCAAAACCGCTCCTTCAAGCATTGAAATCTCTGCACGCTCT
